Addgene plasmid #175160: pLV Pigb-V5
Purpose: Lentiviral expression of mouse Pigb-V5
Depositing lab: Larry Gerace. Depositing organization: Scripps California (The Scripps Research Institute). Publication: Comparative membrane proteomics reveals diverse cell regulators concentrated at the nuclear envelope. Cheng LC, Zhang X, Baboo S, Nguyen JA, Martinez-Bartolome S, Loose E, Diedrich J, Yates JR 3rd, Gerace L. Life Sci Alliance. 2023 Jul 11;6(9):e202301998. doi: 10.26508/lsa.202301998. Print 2023 Sep. PubMed 37433644.
Backbone
  Vector backbone: pLV-EF1a-IRES-Puro
  Backbone manufacturer: Tobias Meyer (Addgene plasmid # 85132)
  Vector type: Mammalian Expression, Lentiviral
Growth in bacteria
  Bacterial resistance: Ampicillin, 100 μg/mL
  Growth temperature: 30°C
  Growth strain: NEB Stable
  Copy number: High Copy
Gene/Insert
  Gene/Insert name: Pigb
  Species: M. musculus (mouse)
  Entrez Gene: Pigb (a.k.a. Pig-b)
  Tag / fusion protein: V5 (C terminal on insert)
  Cloning method: Gibson Cloning
Terms and licenses: Academic/Nonprofit Terms; Industry Terms: Not Available to Industry
Depositor comments: Uniprot ID Q9JJQ0-1
How to cite: pLV Pigb-V5 was a gift from Larry Gerace (Addgene plasmid # 175160 ; http://n2t.net/addgene:175160 ; RRID:Addgene_175160)
