[The description below was written by a language model from this plasmid's Addgene catalogue record and pLannotate feature annotations shown in this document.]
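Description:
pLV Pigb-V5 is a 10.4 kb HIV-1-based lentiviral transfer plasmid built on the pLV-EF1a-IRES-Puro backbone for expressing mouse Pigb with a C-terminal V5 epitope tag in mammalian cells. In bacteria it is maintained through a high-copy ColE1/pUC-type origin and selected with ampicillin via the β-lactamase gene. Remnants of a lac promoter/operator region and an SV40 poly(A) signal also lie in the plasmid backbone outside the viral segment.

The viral segment is bounded by two HIV-1 LTR elements, both annotated as truncated, each preceded by a nef-derived fragment. It carries the Ψ packaging signal with an adjoining gag fragment, the Rev response element for Rev-dependent nuclear export of the genomic RNA, and the cPPT/CTS, which aids nuclear import of the reverse-transcribed genome. No viral structural or enzymatic genes are annotated, so particle production would rely on packaging and envelope functions supplied separately. Expression is driven by the human EF-1α core promoter with its intron A, giving strong constitutive transcription of a bicistronic message. The Pigb open reading frame and V5 tag come first, followed by an EMCV IRES that directs translation of puromycin N-acetyltransferase, so puromycin selection enriches for cells expressing the tagged protein. A WPRE downstream enhances transcript stability and expression. The automated annotation labels the insert by its similarity to human PIGB, whereas the catalogue entry specifies the mouse gene. PIGB is a mannosyltransferase that adds the third mannose during GPI-anchor precursor assembly. The construct allows transient or stable expression and V5-based detection or localisation of Pigb, and was deposited in connection with a proteomic study of membrane proteins concentrated at the nuclear envelope.
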