Features (pLannotate 1.2.2; 24 found; start..end, strand, type, name):
    377..634     +  LTR            5' LTR (truncated): truncated 5' long terminal repeat (LTR) from HIV-1
    681..806     +  misc_feature   HIV-1 Ψ: packaging signal of human immunodeficiency virus type 1
    790..1128    +  CDS            HIV-1 gag (fragment): gag protein from human immunodeficiency virus 1; gag
   1303..1536    +  misc_feature   RRE: The Rev response element (RRE) of HIV-1 allows for Rev-dependent mRNA export from the nucleus to the cytoplasm.
   1913..2013    +  CDS            Rev (fragment): human immunodeficiency virus 1 (HIV-1) Rev protein; rev; enhances nuclear export of unspliced and incompletely spliced viral mRNAs
   2028..2143    +  misc_feature   cPPT/CTS: central polypurine tract and central termination sequence of HIV-1 (lacking the first T)
   2221..2432    +  promoter       EF-1α core promoter: core promoter for human elongation factor EF-1α
   2433..3371    +  intron         EF-1α intron A: intron upstream of the start codon of human EF-1α
   3408..5021    +  CDS            PIGB: PIGB_HUMAN - Experimental evidence at protein level: Swiss-Prot protein existence level 1. Mannosyltransferase involved in glycosylphosphatidylinositol- anchor biosynthesis. Transfers the third alpha-1,2-mannose to Man2- GlcN-acyl-PI during GPI precursor assembly. From Homo sapiens (Human).
   5061..5102    +  CDS            V5 tag: epitope tag from simian virus 5
   5227..5788    +  misc_feature   IRES: internal ribosome entry site (IRES) of the encephalomyocarditis virus (EMCV)
   5791..6390    +  CDS            PuroR: puromycin N-acetyltransferase; pac from Streptomyces alboniger; confers resistance to puromycin
   6414..7002    +  misc_feature   WPRE: woodchuck hepatitis virus posttranscriptional regulatory element
   7019..7537    +  CDS            nef (fragment): NEF_HV1BR - Experimental evidence at protein level: Swiss-Prot protein existence level 1. Extracellular Nef protein targets CD4(+) T-lymphocytes for apoptosis by interacting with CXCR4 surface receptors (PubMed:14990729). From Human immunodeficiency virus type 1 group M subtype B (isolate BRU/LAI) (HIV-1).
   7585..7842    +  LTR            5' LTR (truncated): truncated 5' long terminal repeat (LTR) from HIV-1
   7994..8010    -  protein_bind   lac operator: The lac repressor binds to the lac operator to inhibit transcription in E. coli. This inhibition can be relieved by adding lactose or isopropyl-β-D-thiogalactopyranoside (IPTG). lac repressor encoded by lacI
   8018..8048    -  promoter       lac promoter: promoter for the E. coli lac operon
   8063..8084    -  protein_bind   CAP binding site: CAP binding activates transcription in the presence of cAMP. E. coli catabolite activator protein
   8097..8189    -  CDS            lacI (fragment): lac repressor; lacI; The lac repressor binds to the lac operator to inhibit transcription in E. coli. This inhibition can be relieved by adding lactose or isopropyl-β-D-thiogalactopyranoside (IPTG).
   8372..8960    -  rep_origin     ori: high-copy-number ColE1/pMB1/pBR322/pUC origin of replication
   9131..9991    -  CDS            AmpR: β-lactamase; bla; confers resistance to ampicillin, carbenicillin, and related antibiotics
   9992..10096   -  promoter       AmpR promoter: bla
  10144..10278   +  polyA_signal   SV40 poly(A) signal: SV40 polyadenylation signal
  10445..329     +  CDS            nef (fragment) (across the origin): NEF_HV1BR - Experimental evidence at protein level: Swiss-Prot protein existence level 1. Extracellular Nef protein targets CD4(+) T-lymphocytes for apoptosis by interacting with CXCR4 surface receptors (PubMed:14990729). From Human immunodeficiency virus type 1 group M subtype B (isolate BRU/LAI) (HIV-1).
>Addgene plasmid #175160 | pLV Pigb-V5 | addgene full sequence | sequence record 352281 | Addgene NGS Result
TGGAAGGGCTAATTCACTCCCAAAGAAGACAAGATATCCTTGATCTGTGGATCTACCACACACAAGGCTA
CTTCCCTGATTAGCAGAACTACACACCAGGGCCAGGGGTCAGATATCCACTGACCTTTGGATGGTGCTAC
AAGCTAGTACCAGTTGAGCCAGATAAGGTAGAAGAGGCCAATAAAGGAGAGAACACCAGCTTGTTACACC
CTGTGAGCCTGCATGGGATGGATGACCCGGAGAGAGAAGTGTTAGAGTGGAGGTTTGACAGCCGCCTAGC
ATTTCATCACGTGGCCCGAGAGCTGCATCCGGAGTACTTCAAGAACTGCTGATATCGAGCTTGCTACAAG
GGACTTTCCGCTGGGGACTTTCCAGGGAGGCGTGGCCTGGGCGGGACTGGGGAGTGGCGAGCCCTCAGAT
CCTGCATATAAGCAGCTGCTTTTTGCCTGTACTGGGTCTCTCTGGTTAGACCAGATCTGAGCCTGGGAGC
TCTCTGGCTAACTAGGGAACCCACTGCTTAAGCCTCAATAAAGCTTGCCTTGAGTGCTTCAAGTAGTGTG
TGCCCGTCTGTTGTGTGACTCTGGTAACTAGAGATCCCTCAGACCCTTTTAGTCAGTGTGGAAAATCTCT
AGCAGTGGCGCCCGAACAGGGACTTGAAAGCGAAAGGGAAACCAGAGGAGCTCTCTCGACGCAGGACTCG
GCTTGCTGAAGCGCGCACGGCAAGAGGCGAGGGGCGGCGACTGGTGAGTACGCCAAAAATTTTGACTAGC
GGAGGCTAGAAGGAGAGAGATGGGTGCGAGAGCGTCAGTATTAAGCGGGGGAGAATTAGATCGCGATGGG
AAAAAATTCGGTTAAGGCCAGGGGGAAAGAAAAAATATAAATTAAAACATATAGTATGGGCAAGCAGGGA
GCTAGAACGATTCGCAGTTAATCCTGGCCTGTTAGAAACATCAGAAGGCTGTAGACAAATACTGGGACAG
CTACAACCATCCCTTCAGACAGGATCAGAAGAACTTAGATCATTATATAATACAGTAGCAACCCTCTATT
GTGTGCATCAAAGGATAGAGATAAAAGACACCAAGGAAGCTTTAGACAAGATAGAGGAAGAGCAAAACAA
AAGTAAGACCACCGCACAGCAAGCGGCCGGCCGCTGATCTTCAGACCTGGAGGAGGAGATATGAGGGACA
ATTGGAGAAGTGAATTATATAAATATAAAGTAGTAAAAATTGAACCATTAGGAGTAGCACCCACCAAGGC
AAAGAGAAGAGTGGTGCAGAGAGAAAAAAGAGCAGTGGGAATAGGAGCTTTGTTCCTTGGGTTCTTGGGA
GCAGCAGGAAGCACTATGGGCGCAGCGTCAATGACGCTGACGGTACAGGCCAGACAATTATTGTCTGGTA
TAGTGCAGCAGCAGAACAATTTGCTGAGGGCTATTGAGGCGCAACAGCATCTGTTGCAACTCACAGTCTG
GGGCATCAAGCAGCTCCAGGCAAGAATCCTGGCTGTGGAAAGATACCTAAAGGATCAACAGCTCCTGGGG
ATTTGGGGTTGCTCTGGAAAACTCATTTGCACCACTGCTGTGCCTTGGAATGCTAGTTGGAGTAATAAAT
CTCTGGAACAGATTTGGAATCACACGACCTGGATGGAGTGGGACAGAGAAATTAACAATTACACAAGCTT
AATACACTCCTTAATTGAAGAATCGCAAAACCAGCAAGAAAAGAATGAACAAGAATTATTGGAATTAGAT
AAATGGGCAAGTTTGTGGAATTGGTTTAACATAACAAATTGGCTGTGGTATATAAAATTATTCATAATGA
TAGTAGGAGGCTTGGTAGGTTTAAGAATAGTTTTTGCTGTACTTTCTATAGTGAATAGAGTTAGGCAGGG
ATATTCACCATTATCGTTTCAGACCCACCTCCCAACCCCGAGGGGACCCGACAGGCCCGAAGGAATAGAA
GAAGAAGGTGGAGAGAGAGACAGAGACAGATCCATTCGATTAGTGAACGGATCTCGACGGTATCGCCTTT
AAAAGAAAAGGGGGGATTGGGGGGTACAGTGCAGGGGAAAGAATAGTAGACATAATAGCAACAGACATAC
AAACTAAAGAATTACAAAAACAAATTACAAAAATTCAAAATTTTCGGGTTTATTACAGGGACAGCAGAGA
TCCAGTTTATCGATGAGGCCCTTTCGTCTTCACTCGAGGTGCCCGTCAGTGGGCAGAGCGCACATCGCCC
ACAGTCCCCGAGAAGTTGGGGGGAGGGGTCGGCAATTGAACCGGTGCCTAGAGAAGGTGGCGCGGGGTAA
ACTGGGAAAGTGATGTCGTGTACTGGCTCCGCCTTTTTCCCGAGGGTGGGGGAGAACCGTATATAAGTGC
AGTAGTCGCCGTGAACGTTCTTTTTCGCAACGGGTTTGCCGCCAGAACACAGGTAAGTGCCGTGTGTGGT
TCCCGCGGGCCTGGCCTCTTTACGGGTTATGGCCCTTGCGTGCCTTGAATTACTTCCACCTGGCTGCAGT
ACGTGATTCTTGATCCCGAGCTTCGGGTTGGAAGTGGGTGGGAGAGTTCGAGGCCTTGCGCTTAAGGAGC
CCCTTCGCCTCGTGCTTGAGTTGAGGCCTGGCCTGGGCGCTGGGGCCGCCGCGTGCGAATCTGGTGGCAC
CTTCGCGCCTGTCTCGCTGCTTTCGATAAGTCTCTAGCCATTTAAAATTTTTGATGACCTGCTGCGACGC
TTTTTTTCTGGCAAGATAGTCTTGTAAATGCGGGCCAAGATCTGCACACTGGTATTTCGGTTTTTGGGGC
CGCGGGCGGCGACGGGGCCCGTGCGTCCCAGCGCACATGTTCGGCGAGGCGGGGCCTGCGAGCGCGGCCA
CCGAGAATCGGACGGGGGTAGTCTCAAGCTGGCCGGCCTGCTCTGGTGCCTGGCCTCGCGCCGCCGTGTA
TCGCCCCGCCCTGGGCGGCAAGGCTGGCCCGGTCGGCACCAGTTGCGTGAGCGGAAAGATGGCCGCTTCC
CGGCCCTGCTGCAGGGAGCTCAAAATGGAGGACGCGGCGCTCGGGAGAGCGGGCGGGTGAGTCACCCACA
CAAAGGAAAAGGGCCTTTCCGTCCTCAGCCGTCGCTTCATGTGACTCCACGGAGTACCGGGCGCCGTCCA
GGCACCTCGATTAGTTCTCGAGCTTTTGGAGTACGTCGTCTTTAGGTTGGGGGGAGGGGTTTTATGCGAT
GGAGTTTCCCCACACTGAGTGGGTGGAGACTGAAGTTAGGCCAGCTTGGCACTTGATGTAATTCTCCTTG
GAATTTGCCCTTTTTGAGTTTGGATCTTGGTTCATTCTCAAGCCTCAGACAGTGGTTCAAAGTTTTTTTC
TTCCATTTCAGGTGTCGTGAGGATCCGCCATCGGCCCGCCCGCCGCCATGGAGTCCCAGGCCGCCGACTA
TAACCCGGCCTCCCGCAATCTCCACGGCAGCTCGGGAGAAATGAAGCTGCGGAGGAGGAAGTCCAGGCAG
TACGTGAGCGCGCAGGAGAAACGCTCTCCGCGCCGTGGTCTTCTTGGAGAAAACACTTACCTGGTCTTGT
TTACCATCGCTCTGCGAATACTTAACTGCTTCTTAGTGCAGACAAGCTTTGTTCCTGATGAATACTGGCA
GTCCCTCGAAGTTGCACACCGCATGGTTTTCAGTTATGGTTATTTGACCTGGGAATGGACGGAGCGATTG
AGAGGCTACACTTACCCCCTCATCTTCGCCAGTATTTACAAGGTTCTGCATCTTCTGGGGAAAGACAGTG
TTCAATTCCTGATCTGGATTCCCAGACTTGGCCAAGCTCTTCTGTCTGCTGTAGCGGATATAAGGCTCTA
CTCCCTCCTGAAGCAGCTGGAAAACCAGGAAGTGGCACAATGGGTGTTCCTCTGCCAGCTGTGCTCCTGG
TTCACATGGTACTGCTGCACACGGACCCTCACGAACACCATGGAGACCTCCCTCACTGCCCTCGCCCTTT
TCTACTATCCTCTGGAAGGCTCGAGGTCCGTGAACAGCATCAAGTACTCGCTCCTGGTGGCACTTGCTTG
TGTGGTCCGCCCCACAGCTCTTATCCCATGGGTGCCGCTGCTCTTCAGACATTTCTACCAAGAACAGAGA
AAGCTCCATCTGACTCTGCATCATTTTTTACCTGTAGGATTTATAACCTTCAGTTTGTCTCTGATAATTG
ACCGTATCTTTTTTGGCCAATGGACGCTGGTCCAATTAAATTTCTTGAAATTTAACGTGCTGCAGAACCT
AGGGACGTTTTATGGCTCCCATCCATGGCACTGGTACCTCAGTCAAGGGTTCCCAGTTGTCCTGGGGACC
CACTTACCTTTCTTCATTCACGGTTGCTTCCTAGCCCCAAGGAGGCTCCACATACTGCTGCTGACCGTGC
TGTGGACACTGCTGGTATACAGCATGTTGGGCCACAAAGAATTCAGGTTTATCTATCCAGTTTTACCATT
CTGCATGGTGTTCTGTGGTTACTCACTAGCCCACCTGAAGACATGGAGGAAGGCAGCCCTGAGCTTCCTG
CTCTTGTCAAATGTGCCACTGGCATTCTACACTGGCCTAGTTCATCAGAGAGGCACCCTGGATGTCATGA
ATCACATTCAGAAAGTCTGCCCCCGAGGTCCTGACCCAGCTTCGGCCTCAGTATTCATAATGATGCCCTG
CCACTCCACGCCTTACTACAGCCATGTTCACTGCCCACTGTCCATGCGGTTTCTCCAGTGTCCCCCAGAC
TTGACTGGAAAAACTCAGTATCTTGATGAAGCAGATATGTTCTACTTAAACCCCTTAAGATGGTTACAAC
AAGAATTTCACAGCAATGCGTCACTCCCCACTCACTTGGTCACCTTCAATGTTCTGGAGAAGGAGATCAA
TACCTTCCTCACCTCAGGGAACTACGAGAGGGCCGCTACATTCTTCCACACTCACTGGCCAGAGCGCCGA
ACTGGAAGTCACATACACGTCTACGAGCGAAGGTTACCCGGCAGGGTCAACACAGGAGGGAACGGTGGGC
CGGGCGGGGGTGGCGGGGGAGGTAAGCCTATCCCTAACCCTCTCCTCGGTCTCGATTCTACGTGAGTTTA
AACTTCGAAACGCGTGAATTCCTCGAGGGCGGCCGCTCTAGAGTCGACGGGCCGCGGTAACAATTGTTAA
CTAACTTAAGCTAGCAACGGTTTCCCTCTAGCGGGATCAATTCCGCCCCCCCCCCCTAACGTTACTGGCC
GAAGCCGCTTGGAATAAGGCCGGTGTGCGTTTGTCTATATGTTATTTTCCACCATATTGCCGTCTTTTGG
CAATGTGAGGGCCCGGAAACCTGGCCCTGTCTTCTTGACGAGCATTCCTAGGGGTCTTTCCCCTCTCGCC
AAAGGAATGCAAGGTCTGTTGAATGTCGTGAAGGAAGCAGTTCCTCTGGAAGCTTCTTGAAGACAAACAA
CGTCTGTAGCGACCCTTTGCAGGCAGCGGAACCCCCCACCTGGCGACAGGTGCCTCTGCGGCCAAAAGCC
ACGTGTATAAGATACACCTGCAAAGGCGGCACAACCCCAGTGCCACGTTGTGAGTTGGATAGTTGTGGAA
AGAGTCAAATGGCTCTCCTCAAGCGTATTCAACAAGGGGCTGAAGGATGCCCAGAAGGTACCCCATTGTA
TGGGATCTGATCTGGGGCCTCGGTGCACATGCTTTACATGTGTTTAGTCGAGGTTAAAAAAACGTCTAGG
CCCCCCGAACCACGGGGACGTGGTTTTCCTTTGAAAAACACGATAATACCATGACCGAGTACAAGCCCAC
GGTGCGCCTCGCCACCCGCGACGACGTCCCCAGGGCCGTACGCACCCTCGCCGCCGCGTTCGCCGACTAC
CCCGCCACGCGCCACACCGTCGATCCGGACCGCCACATCGAGCGGGTCACCGAGCTGCAAGAACTCTTCC
TCACGCGCGTCGGGCTCGACATCGGCAAGGTGTGGGTCGCGGACGACGGCGCCGCGGTGGCGGTCTGGAC
CACGCCGGAGAGCGTCGAAGCGGGGGCGGTGTTCGCCGAGATCGGCCCGCGCATGGCCGAGTTGAGCGGT
TCCCGGCTGGCCGCGCAGCAACAGATGGAAGGCCTCCTGGCGCCGCACCGGCCCAAGGAGCCCGCGTGGT
TCCTGGCCACCGTCGGCGTCTCGCCCGACCACCAGGGCAAGGGTCTGGGCAGCGCCGTCGTGCTCCCCGG
AGTGGAGGCGGCCGAGCGCGCCGGGGTGCCCGCCTTCCTGGAGACCTCCGCGCCCCGCAACCTCCCCTTC
TACGAGCGGCTCGGCTTCACCGTCACCGCCGACGTCGAGGTGCCCGAAGGACCGCGCACCTGGTGCATGA
CCCGCAAGCCCGGTGCCTGACCCGGGCGGGGCGCGTCTGGAACAATCAACCTCTGGATTACAAAATTTGT
GAAAGATTGACTGGTATTCTTAACTATGTTGCTCCTTTTACGCTATGTGGATACGCTGCTTTAATGCCTT
TGTATCATGCTATTGCTTCCCGTATGGCTTTCATTTTCTCCTCCTTGTATAAATCCTGGTTGCTGTCTCT
TTATGAGGAGTTGTGGCCCGTTGTCAGGCAACGTGGCGTGGTGTGCACTGTGTTTGCTGACGCAACCCCC
ACTGGTTGGGGCATTGCCACCACCTGTCAGCTCCTTTCCGGGACTTTCGCTTTCCCCCTCCCTATTGCCA
CGGCGGAACTCATCGCCGCCTGCCTTGCCCGCTGCTGGACAGGGGCTCGGCTGTTGGGCACTGACAATTC
CGTGGTGTTGTCGGGGAAGCTGACGTCCTTTCCATGGCTGCTCGCCTGTGTTGCCACCTGGATTCTGCGC
GGGACGTCCTTCTGCTACGTCCCTTCGGCCCTCAATCCAGCGGACCTTCCTTCCCGCGGCCTGCTGCCGG
CTCTGCGGCCTCTTCCGCGTCTTCGCCTTCGCCCTCAGACGAGTCGGATCTCCCTTTGGGCCGCCTCCCC
GCCTGGAATTAATTCTGCAGTCGAGACCTAGAAAAACATGGAGCAATCACAAGTAGCAATACAGCAGCTA
CCAATGCTGATTGTGCCTGGCTAGAAGCACAAGAGGAGGAGGAGGTGGGTTTTCCAGTCACACCTCAGGT
ACCTTTAAGACCAATGACTTACAAGGCAGCTGTAGATCTTAGCCACTTTTTAAAAGAAAAGAGGGGACTG
GAAGGGCTAATTCACTCCCAACGAAGACAAGATATCCTTGATCTGTGGATCTACCACACACAAGGCTACT
TCCCTGATTAGCAGAACTACACACCAGGGCCAGGGGTCAGATATCCACTGACCTTTGGATGGTGCTACAA
GCTAGTACCAGTTGAGCCAGATAAGGTAGAAGAGGCCAATAAAGGAGAGAACACCAGCTTGTTACACCCT
GTGAGCCTGCATGGGATGGATGACCCGGAGAGAGAAGTGTTAGAGTGGAGGTTTGACAGCCGCCTAGCAT
TTCATCACGTGGCCCGAGAGCTGCATCCGGAGTACTTCAAGAACTGCTGATATCGAGCTTGCTACAAGGG
ACTTTCCGCTGGGGACTTTCCAGGGAGGCGTGGCCTGGGCGGGACTGGGGAGTGGCGAGCCCTCAGATCC
TGCATATAAGCAGCTGCTTTTTGCCTGTACTGGGTCTCTCTGGTTAGACCAGATCTGAGCCTGGGAGCTC
TCTGGCTAACTAGGGAACCCACTGCTTAAGCCTCAATAAAGCTTGCCTTGAGTGCTTCAAGTAGTGTGTG
CCCGTCTGTTGTGTGACTCTGGTAACTAGAGATCCCTCAGACCCTTTTAGTCAGTGTGGAAAATCTCTAG
CAGTAGTAGTTCATGTCATCTTATTATTCAGTATTTATAACTTGCAAAGAAATGAATATCAGAGAGTGAG
AGGCCTTGACATTGCTAGCGTTTACCGTCGACCTCTAGCTAGAGCTTGGCGTAATCATGGTCATAGCTGT
TTCCTGTGTGAAATTGTTATCCGCTCACAATTCCACACAACATACGAGCCGGAAGCATAAAGTGTAAAGC
CTGGGGTGCCTAATGAGTGAGCTAACTCACATTAATTGCGTTGCGCTCACTGCCCGCTTTCCAGTCGGGA
AACCTGTCGTGCCAGCTGCATTAATGAATCGGCCAACGCGCGGGGAGAGGCGGTTTGCGTATTGGGCGCT
CTTCCGCTTCCTCGCTCACTGACTCGCTGCGCTCGGTCGTTCGGCTGCGGCGAGCGGTATCAGCTCACTC
AAAGGCGGTAATACGGTTATCCACAGAATCAGGGGATAACGCAGGAAAGAACATGTGAGCAAAAGGCCAG
CAAAAGGCCAGGAACCGTAAAAAGGCCGCGTTGCTGGCGTTTTTCCATAGGCTCCGCCCCCCTGACGAGC
ATCACAAAAATCGACGCTCAAGTCAGAGGTGGCGAAACCCGACAGGACTATAAAGATACCAGGCGTTTCC
CCCTGGAAGCTCCCTCGTGCGCTCTCCTGTTCCGACCCTGCCGCTTACCGGATACCTGTCCGCCTTTCTC
CCTTCGGGAAGCGTGGCGCTTTCTCATAGCTCACGCTGTAGGTATCTCAGTTCGGTGTAGGTCGTTCGCT
CCAAGCTGGGCTGTGTGCACGAACCCCCCGTTCAGCCCGACCGCTGCGCCTTATCCGGTAACTATCGTCT
TGAGTCCAACCCGGTAAGACACGACTTATCGCCACTGGCAGCAGCCACTGGTAACAGGATTAGCAGAGCG
AGGTATGTAGGCGGTGCTACAGAGTTCTTGAAGTGGTGGCCTAACTACGGCTACACTAGAAGAACAGTAT
TTGGTATCTGCGCTCTGCTGAAGCCAGTTACCTTCGGAAAAAGAGTTGGTAGCTCTTGATCCGGCAAACA
AACCACCGCTGGTAGCGGTGGTTTTTTTGTTTGCAAGCAGCAGATTACGCGCAGAAAAAAAGGATCTCAA
GAAGATCCTTTGATCTTTTCTACGGGGTCTGACGCTCAGTGGAACGAAAACTCACGTTAAGGGATTTTGG
TCATGAGATTATCAAAAAGGATCTTCACCTAGATCCTTTTAAATTAAAAATGAAGTTTTAAATCAATCTA
AAGTATATATGAGTAAACTTGGTCTGACAGTTACCAATGCTTAATCAGTGAGGCACCTATCTCAGCGATC
TGTCTATTTCGTTCATCCATAGTTGCCTGACTCCCCGTCGTGTAGATAACTACGATACGGGAGGGCTTAC
CATCTGGCCCCAGTGCTGCAATGATACCGCGAGACCCACGCTCACCGGCTCCAGATTTATCAGCAATAAA
CCAGCCAGCCGGAAGGGCCGAGCGCAGAAGTGGTCCTGCAACTTTATCCGCCTCCATCCAGTCTATTAAT
TGTTGCCGGGAAGCTAGAGTAAGTAGTTCGCCAGTTAATAGTTTGCGCAACGTTGTTGCCATTGCTACAG
GCATCGTGGTGTCACGCTCGTCGTTTGGTATGGCTTCATTCAGCTCCGGTTCCCAACGATCAAGGCGAGT
TACATGATCCCCCATGTTGTGCAAAAAAGCGGTTAGCTCCTTCGGTCCTCCGATCGTTGTCAGAAGTAAG
TTGGCCGCAGTGTTATCACTCATGGTTATGGCAGCACTGCATAATTCTCTTACTGTCATGCCATCCGTAA
GATGCTTTTCTGTGACTGGTGAGTACTCAACCAAGTCATTCTGAGAATAGTGTATGCGGCGACCGAGTTG
CTCTTGCCCGGCGTCAATACGGGATAATACCGCGCCACATAGCAGAACTTTAAAAGTGCTCATCATTGGA
AAACGTTCTTCGGGGCGAAAACTCTCAAGGATCTTACCGCTGTTGAGATCCAGTTCGATGTAACCCACTC
GTGCACCCAACTGATCTTCAGCATCTTTTACTTTCACCAGCGTTTCTGGGTGAGCAAAAACAGGAAGGCA
AAATGCCGCAAAAAAGGGAATAAGGGCGACACGGAAATGTTGAATACTCATACTCTTCCTTTTTCAATAT
TATTGAAGCATTTATCAGGGTTATTGTCTCATGAGCGGATACATATTTGAATGTATTTAGAAAAATAAAC
AAATAGGGGTTCCGCGCACATTTCCCCGAAAAGTGCCACCTGACGTCGACGGATCGGGAGATCAACTTGT
TTATTGCAGCTTATAATGGTTACAAATAAAGCAATAGCATCACAAATTTCACAAATAAAGCATTTTTTTC
ACTGCATTCTAGTTGTGGTTTGTCCAAACTCATCAATGTATCTTATCATGTCTGGATCAACTGGATAACT
CAAGCTAACCAAAATCATCCCAAACTTCCCACCCCATACCCTATTACCACTGCCAATTACCTGTGGTTTC
ATTTACTCTAAACCTGTGATTCCTCTGAATTATTTTCATTTTAAAGAAATTGTATTTGTTAAATATGTAC
TACAAACTTAGTAGT
